Addgene plasmid #44453: XOR gate-V2.0
Depositing lab: Drew Endy. Depositing organization: Stanford University. Publication: Amplifying genetic logic gates. Bonnet J, Yin P, Ortiz ME, Subsoontorn P, Endy D. Science. 2013 May 3;340(6132):599-603. doi: 10.1126/science.1232758. Epub 2013 Mar 28. PubMed 23539178.
Backbone
  Vector backbone: pSB4A5
  Vector type: Bacterial Expression, Synthetic Biology
Growth in bacteria
  Bacterial resistance: Ampicillin, 100 μg/mL
  Growth temperature: 37°C
  Growth strain: DH5alpha
  Copy number: Low Copy
Gene/Insert
  Gene/Insert name: XOR-gate
Terms and licenses: Academic/Nonprofit Terms; Industry Terms: Not Available to Industry
How to cite: XOR gate-V2.0 was a gift from Drew Endy (Addgene plasmid # 44453 ; http://n2t.net/addgene:44453 ; RRID:Addgene_44453)
