[The description below was written by a language model from this plasmid's Addgene catalogue record and pLannotate feature annotations shown in this document.]
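Description:
XOR gate-V2.0 is a low-copy bacterial expression and synthetic biology plasmid built on the BioBrick backbone pSB4A5. It replicates in E. coli through the pSC101 origin together with its required Rep101 (RepA) initiator protein. Selection is by ampicillin, conferred by a bla β-lactamase gene under its own promoter. The backbone is heavily insulated by transcription terminators (tonB, lambda t0, his operon and two T3Te elements), which limit read-through between the replication and selection functions and the cloned device.

The insert, recorded only as "XOR-gate", lies between the BioBrick prefix and suffix. The annotation shows a short match to a T5-type promoter immediately after the prefix, then an rrnB T1/T7Te double terminator. Next come an sTRSV hammerhead ribozyme, a superfolder GFP coding sequence and a second rrnB T1/T7Te pair. A terminator sitting between promoter and reporter would block transcription into GFP, so fluorescence would report whether that block is in place. The self-cleaving ribozyme upstream of GFP is commonly used to standardise the 5′ end of the transcript, so that reporter expression depends less on upstream sequence context. Transcription of the GFP unit ends at the downstream terminator pair.

The vector type and insert name point to a Boolean XOR logic element with a fluorescent output. However, the feature table annotates no recombinase recognition sites and no recombinase or other input-controller genes, and unannotated stretches flank the internal terminator. How the terminator is switched, and what supplies the two inputs, is therefore not stated in the record. Any such components would presumably be provided separately.
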