Features (pLannotate 1.2.2; 19 found; start..end, strand, type, name):
      1..22      +  misc_feature   BioBrick prefix: BioBrick prefix for parts that do not start with "ATG"
     23..40      +  promoter       T5 promoter (fragment): bacteriophage T5 promoter for E. coli RNA polymerase, with embedded lac operator
    193..264     +  terminator     rrnB T1 terminator: transcription terminator T1 from the E. coli rrnB gene
    280..307     +  terminator     T7Te terminator: phage T7 early transcription terminator
    425..474     +  misc_RNA       sTRSV HHRz: hammerhead ribozyme from the tobacco ringspot virus satellite RNA (Khvorova et al., 2003)
    583..1296    +  CDS            superfolder GFP: GFP variant that folds robustly even when fused to poorly folded proteins (Pédelacq et al., 2006)
   1319..1390    +  terminator     rrnB T1 terminator: transcription terminator T1 from the E. coli rrnB gene
   1406..1433    +  terminator     T7Te terminator: phage T7 early transcription terminator
   1440..1460    +  misc_feature   BioBrick suffix: universal suffix for all parts
   1496..1527    +  terminator     tonB terminator: bidirectional E. coli tonB-P14 transcription terminator
   1574..1614    -  terminator     bacterial terminator (fragment): putative bacterial transcription terminator
   1652..1746    +  terminator     lambda t0 terminator: transcription terminator from phage lambda
   2238..2460    +  rep_origin     pSC101 ori: low-copy replication origin that requires the Rep101 protein
   2508..3458    +  CDS            Rep101: RepA protein needed for replication with the pSC101 origin; rep101
   3675..3744    +  promoter       AmpR promoter: bla
   3747..4607    +  CDS            AmpR: β-lactamase; bla; confers resistance to ampicillin, carbenicillin, and related antibiotics
   4618..4677    +  terminator     his operon terminator: This putative transcriptin terminator from the E. coli his operon has a 2-bp deletion introduced during synthesis. Its efficiency has not been determined.
   4737..4766    -  terminator     T3Te terminator: phage T3 early transcription terminator
   4860..4889    -  terminator     T3Te terminator: phage T3 early transcription terminator
>Addgene plasmid #44453 | XOR gate-V2.0 | depositor full sequence | sequence record 60653 | XOR gate-V2.0 sequence 4935 bps
GAATTCGCGGCCGCTTCTAGAGAAAAAATTTATTTGCTTTCGCATCTTTTTGTACCTATAATGTGTGGAA
AGCTTATGCCAACACAATTAACATCTCAATCAAGGTAAATGCTTTTTGCTTTTTTTGCTCGGCCGGCTTG
TCGACGACGGCGGTCTCCGTCGTCAGGATCATCCGGGCCATATGCCAGGCATCAAATAAAACGAAAGGCT
CAGTCGAAAGACTGGGCCTTTCGTTTTATCTGTTGTTTGTCGGTGAACGCTCTCTACTAGAGTCACACTG
GCTCACCTTCGGGTGGGCCTTTCTGCGTTTATAATGCATGGGTTTGTACCGTACACCACTGAGACCGCGG
TGGTTGACCAGACAAACCACGAAAAGGAGTTTTTTAGTTACCTTAATTGAAATAAACGAAATAAAAACTC
GCAGCTGTCACCGGATGTGCTTTCCGGTCTGATGAGTCCGTGAGGACGAAACAGCCTCTACAAATAATTT
TGTTTAAGGGCCCAAGTTCACTTAAAAAGGAGATCAACAATGAAAGCAATTTTCGTACTGAAACATCTTA
ATCATGCTAAGGAGGTTTTCTAATGCGTAAAGGCGAAGAGCTGTTCACTGGTGTCGTCCCTATTCTGGTG
GAACTGGATGGTGATGTCAACGGTCATAAGTTTTCCGTGCGTGGCGAGGGTGAAGGTGACGCAACTAATG
GTAAACTGACGCTGAAGTTCATCTGTACTACTGGTAAACTGCCGGTACCTTGGCCGACTCTGGTAACGAC
GCTGACTTATGGTGTTCAGTGCTTTGCTCGTTATCCGGACCATATGAAGCAGCATGACTTCTTCAAGTCC
GCCATGCCGGAAGGCTATGTGCAGGAACGCACGATTTCCTTTAAGGATGACGGCACGTACAAAACGCGTG
CGGAAGTGAAATTTGAAGGCGATACTCTGGTAAACCGCATTGAGCTGAAAGGCATTGACTTTAAAGAAGA
CGGCAATATCCTGGGCCATAAGCTGGAATACAATTTTAACAGCCACAATGTTTACATCACCGCCGATAAA
CAAAAAAATGGCACTAAAGCGAATTTTAAAATTCGCCACAACGTGGAGGATGGCAGCGTGCAGCTGGCTG
ATCACTACCAGCAAAACACTCCAATCGGTGATGGTCCTGTTCTGCTGCCAGACAATCACTATCTGAGCAC
GCAAAGCGTTCTGTCTAAAGATCCGAACGAGAAACGCGATCATATGGTTCTGCTGGAGTTCGTAACCGCA
GCGGGCATCACGCATGGTATGGATGAACTGTACAAATGATGATACTAGAGCCAGGCATCAAATAAAACGA
AAGGCTCAGTCGAAAGACTGGGCCTTTCGTTTTATCTGTTGTTTGTCGGTGAACGCTCTCTACTAGAGTC
ACACTGGCTCACCTTCGGGTGGGCCTTTCTGCGTTTATATACTAGTAGCGGCCGCTGCAGGAGTCACTAA
GGGTTAGTTAGTTAGATTAGCAGAAAGTCAAAAGCCTCCGACCGGAGGCTTTTGACTAAAACTTCCCTTG
GGGTTATCATTGGGGCTCACTCAAAGGCGGTAATCAGATAAAAAAAATCCTTAGCTTTCGCTAAGGATGA
TTTCTGCTAGAGCTGTCAGACCAAGTTTACGAGCTCGCTTGGACTCCTGTTGATAGATCCAGTAATGACC
TCAGAACTCCATCTGGATTTGTTCAGAACGCTCGGTTGCCGCCGGGCGTTTTTTATTGGTGAGAATCCAA
GCACTAGGGACAGTAAGACGGGTAAGCCTGTTGATGATACCGCTGCCTTACTGGGTGCATTAGCCAGTCT
GAATGACCTGTCACGGGATAATCCGAAGTGGTCAGACTGGAAAATCAGAGGGCAGGAACTGCTGAACAGC
AAAAAGTCAGATAGCACCACATAGCAGACCCGCCATAAAACGCCCTGAGAAGCCCGTGACGGGCTTTTCT
TGTATTATGGGTAGTTTCCTTGCATGAATCCATAAAAGGCGCCTGTAGTGCCATTTACCCCCATTCACTG
CCAGAGCCGTGAGCGCAGCGAACTGAATGTCACGAAAAAGACAGCGACTCAGGTGCCTGATGGTCGGAGA
CAAAAGGAATATTCAGCGATTTGCCCGAGCTTGCGAGGGTGCTACTTAAGCCTTTAGGGTTTTAAGGTCT
GTTTTGTAGAGGAGCAAACAGCGTTTGCGACATCCTTTTGTAATACTGCGGAACTGACTAAAGTAGTGAG
TTATACACAGGGCTGGGATCTATTCTTTTTATCTTTTTTTATTCTTTCTTTATTCTATAAATTATAACCA
CTTGAATATAAACAAAAAAAACACACAAAGGTCTAGCGGAATTTACAGAGGGTCTAGCAGAATTTACAAG
TTTTCCAGCAAAGGTCTAGCAGAATTTACAGATACCCACAACTCAAAGGAAAAGGACATGTAATTATCAT
TGACTAGCCCATCTCAATTGGTATAGTGATTAAAATCACCTAGACCAATTGAGATGTATGTCTGAATTAG
TTGTTTTCAAAGCAAATGAACTAGCGATTAGTCGCTATGACTTAACGGAGCATGAAACCAAGCTAATTTT
ATGCTGTGTGGCACTACTCAACCCCACGATTGAAAACCCTACAAGGAAAGAACGGACGGTATCGTTCACT
TATAACCAATACGCTCAGATGATGAACATCAGTAGGGAAAATGCTTATGGTGTATTAGCTAAAGCAACCA
GAGAGCTGATGACGAGAACTGTGGAAATCAGGAATCCTTTGGTTAAAGGCTTTGAGATTTTCCAGTGGAC
AAACTATGCCAAGTTCTCAAGCGAAAAATTAGAATTAGTTTTTAGTGAAGAGATATTGCCTTATCTTTTC
CAGTTAAAAAAATTCATAAAATATAATCTGGAACATGTTAAGTCTTTTGAAAACAAATACTCTATGAGGA
TTTATGAGTGGTTATTAAAAGAACTAACACAAAAGAAAACTCACAAGGCAAATATAGAGATTAGCCTTGA
TGAATTTAAGTTCATGTTAATGCTTGAAAATAACTACCATGAGTTTAAAAGGCTTAACCAATGGGTTTTG
AAACCAATAAGTAAAGATTTAAACACTTACAGCAATATGAAATTGGTGGTTGATAAGCGAGGCCGCCCGA
CTGATACGTTGATTTTCCAAGTTGAACTAGATAGACAAATGGATCTCGTAACCGAACTTGAGAACAACCA
GATAAAAATGAATGGTGACAAAATACCAACAACCATTACATCAGATTCCTACCTACGTAACGGACTAAGA
AAAACACTACACGATGCTTTAACTGCAAAAATTCAGCTCACCAGTTTTGAGGCAAAATTTTTGAGTGACA
TGCAAAGTAAGCATGATCTCAATGGTTCGTTCTCATGGCTCACGCAAAAACAACGAACCACACTAGAGAA
CATACTGGCTAAATACGGAAGGATCTGAGGTTCTTATGGCTCTTGTATCTATCAGTGAAGCATCAAGACT
AACAAACAAAAGTAGAACAACTGTTCACCGTTAGATATCAAAGGGAAAACTGTCCATATGCACAGATGAA
AACGGTGTAAAAAAGATAGATACATCAGAGCTTTTACGAGTTTTTGGTGCATTTAAAGCTGTTCACCATG
AACAGATCGACAATGTAACTACTAGAGCTAAATACATTCAAATATCTATCCGCTCATGAGACAATAACCC
TGATAAATGCTTCAATAATATTGAAAAAGGAAGAATATGAGTATTCAACATTTCCGTGTCGCCCTTATTC
CCTTTTTTGCGGCATTTTGCCTTCCTGTTTTTGCTCACCCAGAAACGCTGGTGAAAGTAAAAGATGCCGA
AGATCAGTTGGGTGCACGTGTGGGTTACATCGAACTGGACCTCAACAGCGGTAAGATTCTTGAGAGTTTT
CGCCCCGAAGAACGTTTCCCAATGATGAGCACTTTTAAAGTTCTGCTCTGTGGCGCGGTATTATCCCGTA
TTGACGCCGGGCAAGAGCAACTCGGTCGCCGCATACACTATTCTCAGAATGACTTGGTTGAGTACTCACC
AGTCACAGAAAAGCATCTTACGGACGGCATGACAGTACGCGAATTATGCAGCGCTGCCATAACCATGAGT
GATAACACGGCGGCCAACTTACTTCTGACAACGATCGGAGGACCGAAGGAGCTTACCGCTTTTTTGCACA
ACATGGGTGATCATGTAACTCGCCTTGATCGTTGGGAACCGGAGCTGAATGAAGCCATACCAAACGACGA
GCGTGACACCACGATGCCTGTAGCTATGGCAACAACGTTGCGCAAACTCTTAACTGGCGAACTTCTTACT
CTCGCTTCCCGGCAACAATTAATAGACTGGATGGAGGCGGATAAAGTTGCAGGACCACTTCTGCGCTCGG
CCCTTCCGGCTGGCTGGTTTATTGCTGATAAATCTGGAGCCGGTGAGCGTGGGTCCCGCGGTATTATTGC
AGCCCTGGGGCCAGATGGTAAGCCCTCCCGTATCGTAGTTATCTACACGACGGGGAGCCAGGCAACTATG
GACGAACGTAATCGCCAGATCGCTGAGATAGGTGCCTCCCTGATTAAGCATTGGTAATAATACTAGCTCC
GGCAAAAAAACGGGCAAGGTGTCACCACCCTGCCCTTTTTCTTTAAAACCGAAAAGATTACTTCGCGTTT
GCCACCTGACGTCTAAGAAAAGGAATATTCAGCAATTTGCCCGTGCCGAAGAAAGGCCCACCCGTGAAGG
TGAGCCAGTGAGTTGATTGCTACGTAATTAGTTAGTTAGCCCTTAGTGACTCTGCCACCTGACGTCTAAG
AAAAGGAATATTCAGCAATTTGCCCGTGCCGAAGAAAGGCCCACCCGTGAAGGTGAGCCAGTGAGTTGAT
TGCTACGTAATTAGTTAGTTAGCCCTTAGTGACTC
