>Addgene plasmid #44453 | XOR gate-V2.0 | addgene partial sequence | sequence record 63446 | EXFP-internal-R 5'-GAACTCCAGCAGGACCATGT-3'
GAACGCTTTGCGTGCTCAGATAGTGATTGTCTGGCAGCAGAACAGGACCATCACCGATTGGAGTGTTTTG
CTGGTAGTGATCAGCCAGCTGCACGCTGCCATCCTCCACGTTGTGGCGAATTTTAAAATTCGCTTTAGTG
CCATTTTTTTGTTTATCGGCGGTGATGTAAACATTGTGGCTGTTAAAATTGTATTCCAGCTTATGGCCCA
GGATATTGCCGTCTTCTTTAAAGTCAATGCCTTTCAGCTCAATGCGGTTTACCAGAGTATCGCCTTCAAA
TTTCACTTCCGCACGCGTTTTGTACGTGCCGTCATCCTTAAAGGAAATCGTGCGTTCCTGCACATAGCCT
TCCGGCATGGCGGACTTGAAGAAGTCATGCTGCTTCATATGGTCCGGATAACGAGCAAAGCACTGAACAC
CATAAGTCAGCGTCGTTACCAGAGTCGGCCAAGGTACCGGCAGTTTACCAGTAGTACAGATGAACTTCAG
CGTCAGTTTACCATTAGTTGCGTCACCTTCACCCTCGCCACGCACGGAAAACTTATGACCGTTGACATCA
CCATCCAGTTCCACCAGAATAGGGACGACACCAGTGAACAGCTCTTCGCCTTTACGCATTAGAAAACCTC
CTTAGCATGATTAAGATGTTTCAGTACGAAAATTG
